>Addgene plasmid #131453 | HA-CHMP2A | addgene full sequence | sequence record 258195 | Addgene NGS Result
CGCCATTCTGCCTGGGGACGTCGGAGCAAGCTTGATTTAGGTGACACTATAGAATACAAGCTACTTGTTC
TTTTTGCAGGATACCATGCGATACCCATATGATGTGCCAGATTACGCTGGATCCATGGACCTATTGTTCG
GGCGCCGGAAGACGCCAGAGGAGCTACTGCGGCAGAACCAGAGGGCCCTGAACCGTGCCATGCGGGAGCT
GGACCGCGAGCGACAGAAACTAGAGACCCAGGAGAAGAAAATCATTGCAGACATTAAGAAGATGGCCAAG
CAAGGCCAGATGGATGCTGTTCGCATCATGGCAAAAGACTTGGTGCGCACCCGGCGCTATGTGCGCAAGT
TTGTATTGATGCGGGCCAACATCCAGGCTGTGTCCCTCAAGATCCAGACACTCAAGTCCAACAACTCGAT
GGCACAAGCCATGAAGGGTGTCACCAAGGCCATGGGCACCATGAACAGACAGCTGAAGTTGCCCCAGATC
CAGAAGATCATGATGGAGTTTGAGCGGCAGGCAGAGATCATGGATATGAAGGAGGAGATGATGAATGATG
CCATTGATGATGCCATGGGTGATGAGGAAGATGAAGAGGAGAGTGATGCTGTGGTGTCCCAGGTTCTGGA
TGAGCTGGGACTTAGCCTAACAGATGAGCTGTCGAACCTCCCCTCAACTGGGGGCTCGCTTAGTGTGGCT
GCTGGTGGGAAAAAAGCAGAGGCCGCAGCCTCAGCCCTAGCTGATGCTGATGCAGACCTGGAGGAACGGC
TTAAGAACCTGCGGAGGGACTGACTCGAGCCTCTAGATTCTGCAGCCCTATAGTGAGTCGTATTACGTAG
ATCCAGACATGATAAGATACATTGATGAGTTTGGACAAACCACAACTAGAATGCAGTGAAAAAAATGCTT
TATTTGTGAAATTTGTGATGCTATTGCTTTATTTGTAACCATTATAAGCTGCAATAAACAAGTTAACAAC
AACAATTGCATTCATTTTATGTTTCAGGTTCAGGGGGAGGTGTGGGAGGTTTTTTAATTCGCGGCCGCGG
CGCCAATGCATTGGGCCCGGTACCCAGCTTTTGTTCCCTTTAGTGAGGGTTAATTGCGCGCTTGGCGTAA
TCATGGTCATAGCTGTTTCCTGTGTGAAATTGTTATCCGCTCACAATTCCACACAACATACGAGCCGGGA
GCATAAAGTGTAAAGCCTGGGGTGCCTAATGAGTGAGCTAACTCACATTAATTGCGTTGCGCTCACTGCC
CGCTTTCCAGTCGGGAAACCTGTCGTGCCAGCTGCATTAATGAATCGGCCAACGCGCGGGGAGAGGCGGT
TTGCGTATTGGGCGCTCTTCCGCTTCCTCGCTCACTGACTCGCTGCGCTCGGTCGTTCGGCTGCGGCGAG
CGGTATCAGCTCACTCAAAGGCGGTAATACGGTTATCCACAGAATCAGGGGATAACGCAGGAAAGAACAT
GTGAGCAAAAGGCCAGCAAAAGGCCAGGAACCGTAAAAAGGCCGCGTTGCTGGCGTTTTTCCATAGGCTC
CGCCCCCCTGACGAGCATCACAAAAATCGACGCTCAAGTCAGAGGTGGCGAAACCCGACAGGACTATAAA
GATACCAGGCGTTTCCCCCTGGAAGCTCCCTCGTGCGCTCTCCTGTTCCGACCCTGCCGCTTACCGGATA
CCTGTCCGCCTTTCTCCCTTCGGGAAGCGTGGCGCTTTCTCATAGCTCACGCTGTAGGTATCTCAGTTCG
GTGTAGGTCGTTCGCTCCAAGCTGGGCTGTGTGCACGAACCCCCCGTTCAGCCCGACCGCTGCGCCTTAT
CCGGTAACTATCGTCTTGAGTCCAACCCGGTAAGACACGACTTATCGCCACTGGCAGCAGCCACTGGTAA
CAGGATTAGCAGAGCGAGGTATGTAGGCGGTGCTACAGAGTTCTTGAAGTGGTGGCCTAACTACGGCTAC
ACTAGAAGAACAGTATTTGGTATCTGCGCTCTGCTGAAGCCAGTTACCTTCGGAAAAAGAGTTGGTAGCT
CTTGATCCGGCAAACAAACCACCGCTGGTAGCGGTGGTTTTTTTGTTTGCAAGCAGCAGATTACGCGCAG
AAAAAAAGGATCTCAAGAAGATCCTTTGATCTTTTCTACGGGGTCTGACGCTCAGTGGAACGAAAACTCA
CGTTAAGGGATTTTGGTCATGAGATTATCAAAAAGGATCTTCACCTAGATCCTTTTAAATTAAAAATGAA
GTTTTAAATCAATCTAAAGTATATATGAGTAAACTTGGTCTGACAGTTACCAATGCTTAATCAGTGAGGC
ACCTATCTCAGCGATCTGTCTATTTCGTTCATCCATAGTTGCCTGACTCCCCGTCGTGTAGATAACTACG
ATACGGGAGGGCTTACCATCTGGCCCCAGTGCTGCAATGATACCGCGAGACCCACGCTCACCGGCTCCAG
ATTTATCAGCAATAAACCAGCCAGCCGGAAGGGCCGAGCGCAGAAGTGGTCCTGCAACTTTATCCGCCTC
CATCCAGTCTATTAATTGTTGCCGGGAAGCTAGAGTAAGTAGTTCGCCAGTTAATAGTTTGCGCAACGTT
GTTGCCATTGCTACAGGCATCGTGGTGTCACGCTCGTCGTTTGGTATGGCTTCATTCAGCTCCGGTTCCC
AACGATCAAGGCGAGTTACATGATCCCCCATGTTGTGCAAAAAAGCGGTTAGCTCCTTCGGTCCTCCGAT
CGTTGTCAGAAGTAAGTTGGCCGCAGTGTTATCACTCATGGTTATGGCAGCACTGCATAATTCTCTTACT
GTCATGCCATCCGTAAGATGCTTTTCTGTGACTGGTGAGTACTCAACCAAGTCATTCTGAGAATAGTGTA
TGCGGCGACCGAGTTGCTCTTGCCCGGCGTCAATACGGGATAATACCGCGCCACATAGCAGAACTTTAAA
AGTGCTCATCATTGGAAAACGTTCTTCGGGGCGAAAACTCTCAAGGATCTTACCGCTGTTGAGATCCAGT
TCGATGTAACCCACTCGTGCACCCAACTGATCTTCAGCATCTTTTACTTTCACCAGCGTTTCTGGGTGAG
CAAAAACAGGAAGGCAAAATGCCGCAAAAAAGGGAATAAGGGCGACACGGAAATGTTGAATACTCATACT
CTTCCTTTTTCAATATTATTGAAGCATTTATCAGGGTTATTGTCTCATGAGCGGATACATATTTGAATGT
ATTTAGAAAAATAAACAAATAGGGGTTCCGCGCACATTTCCCCGAAAAGTGCCACCTAAATTGTAAGCGT
TAATATTTTGTTAAAATTCGCGTTAAATTTTTGTTAAATCAGCTCATTTTTTAACCAATAGGCCGAAATC
GGCAAAATCCCTTATAAATCAAAAGAATAGACCGAGATAGGGT
[37 nt withheld, positions 3404-3440]
AAAGAACGTGGACTCCAACGTCAAAGG
[49 nt withheld, positions 3468-3516]
T
[91 nt withheld, positions 3518-3608]
G
[124 nt withheld, positions 3610-3733]
CCCATTCGCCATTCAGGCTGCGCAACTGTTGGGAAGGGCGATCGGTGCGGGCCTCTTCGCTATTACGCCA
GTCGACCGCCAATTCAATATGGCGTATATGGACTCATGCCAATTCAATATGGTGGATCTGGACCTGTGCC
AATTCAATATGGCGTATATGGACTCGTGCCAATTCAATATGGTGGATCTGGACCCCAGCCAATTCAATAT
GGCGGACTTGGCACCATGCCAATTCAATATGGCGGACCTGGCACTGTGCCAACTGGGGAGGGGTCTACTT
GGCACGGTGCCAAGTTTGAGGAGGGGTCTTGGCCCTGTGCCAAGTCCGCCATATTGAATTGGCATGGTGC
CAATAATGGCGGCCATATTGGCTATATGCCAGGATCAATATATAGGCAATATCCAATATGGCCCTATGCC
AATATGGCTATTGGCCAGGTTCAATACTATGTATTGGCCCTATGCCATATAGTATTCCATATATGGGTTT
TCCTATTGACGTAGATAGCCCCTCCCAATGGGCGGTCCCATATACCATATATGGGGCTTCCTAATACCGC
CCATAGCCACTCCCCCATTGACGTCAATGGTCTCTATATATGGTCTTTCCTATTGACGTCATATGGGCGG
TCCTATTGACGTATATGGCGCCTCCCCCATTGACGTCAATTACGGTAAATGGCCCGCCTGGCTCAATGCC
CATTGACGTCAATAGGACCACCCACCATTGACGTCAATGGGATGGCTCATTGCCCATTCATATCCGTTCT
CACGCCCCCTATTGACGTCAATGACGGTAAATGGCCCACTTGGCAGTACATCAATATCTATTAATAGTAA
CTTGGCAAGTACATTACTATTGGAAGTACGCCAGGGTACATTGGCAGTACTCCCATTGACGTCAATGGCG
GTAAATGGCCCGCGATGGCTGCCAAGTACATCCCCATTGACGTCAATGGGGAGGGGCAATGACGCAAATG
GGCGTTCCATTGACGTAAATGGGCGGTAGGCGTGCCTAATGGGAGGTCTATATAAGCAATGCTCGTTTAG
GGAAC
Features (pLannotate 1.2.2; 15 found; start..end, strand, type, name):
     35..53      +  promoter       SP6 promoter: promoter for bacteriophage SP6 RNA polymerase
    125..790     +  CDS            CHMP2A: CHM2A_HUMAN - Also known as BC2, CHMP2. Experimental evidence at protein level: Swiss-Prot protein existence level 1. (Microbial infection) The ESCRT machinery functions in topologically equivalent membrane fission events, such as the budding of enveloped viruses (HIV-1 and other lentiviruses). Involved in HIV-1 p6- and p9-dependent virus release. From Homo sapiens (Human).
    817..835     -  promoter       T7 promoter: promoter for bacteriophage T7 RNA polymerase
    840..974     -  polyA_signal   SV40 poly(A) signal: SV40 polyadenylation signal
   1087..1105    -  promoter       T3 promoter: promoter for bacteriophage T3 RNA polymerase
   1150..1166    -  protein_bind   lac operator: The lac repressor binds to the lac operator to inhibit transcription in E. coli. This inhibition can be relieved by adding lactose or isopropyl-β-D-thiogalactopyranoside (IPTG). lac repressor encoded by lacI
   1174..1204    -  promoter       lac promoter: promoter for the E. coli lac operon
   1219..1240    -  protein_bind   CAP binding site: CAP binding activates transcription in the presence of cAMP. E. coli catabolite activator protein
   1253..1345    -  CDS            lacI (fragment): lac repressor; lacI; The lac repressor binds to the lac operator to inhibit transcription in E. coli. This inhibition can be relieved by adding lactose or isopropyl-β-D-thiogalactopyranoside (IPTG).
   1528..2116    -  rep_origin     ori: high-copy-number ColE1/pMB1/pBR322/pUC origin of replication
   2287..3147    -  CDS            AmpR: β-lactamase; bla; confers resistance to ampicillin, carbenicillin, and related antibiotics
   3148..3252    -  promoter       AmpR promoter: bla
   3305..3733    -  rep_origin     f1 ori (sequence partly withheld): f1 bacteriophage origin of replication; arrow indicates direction of (+) strand synthesis
   3738..3804    -  CDS            lacZα (fragment): LacZα fragment of β-galactosidase; lacZ fragment
   3811..4788    +  promoter       CMV IE94 promoter: enhancer/promoter region of simian cytomegalovirus major immediate early transcription unit IE94
