[The description below was written by a language model from this plasmid's Addgene catalogue record and pLannotate feature annotations shown in this document.]
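Description:
HA-CHMP2A is a mammalian expression plasmid built on the pCS2+HA backbone, carrying the human CHMP2A coding sequence cloned between BamHI and XhoI sites that both remain intact. The sequenced construct is 4,788 nt. Transcription in mammalian cells is driven by a CMV promoter, annotated in the feature table as the simian cytomegalovirus IE94 enhancer/promoter characteristic of pCS2-type vectors, and transcripts are terminated and polyadenylated by an SV40 poly(A) signal downstream of the insert. The backbone supplies an N-terminal HA epitope tag. The tag is not annotated separately in the feature table but would lie in the short interval between the SP6 promoter and the start of the CHMP2A open reading frame.

An SP6 promoter sits between the CMV promoter and the insert in the sense orientation, which in this vector family allows in vitro synthesis of sense RNA. T7 and T3 promoters lie downstream in the opposite orientation, and SP6 and T7 serve as the sequencing primer sites. The plasmid is propagated in E. coli through a high-copy ColE1/pUC-type origin and selected with ampicillin via the β-lactamase gene. An f1 origin and remnants of lac regulatory elements, lacI and lacZα are carried over from the parental cloning vector. No mammalian selection marker is annotated, so the plasmid appears suited mainly to transient transfection.

CHMP2A is an ESCRT-III component involved in membrane fission events, including the budding of enveloped viruses such as HIV-1. The construct expresses an epitope-tagged form that can be detected or immunoprecipitated with anti-HA antibodies in studies of its localisation, interactions and function.
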