Addgene plasmid #131453: HA-CHMP2A
Purpose: Expresses HA-tagged human CHMP2A in mammalian cells
Depositing lab: FENG-QIAN Li & Ken-Ichi Takemaru. Depositing organization: Stony Brook University.
Backbone
  Vector backbone: pCS2+HA
  Backbone size w/o insert (bp): 4100
  Vector type: Mammalian Expression
Growth in bacteria
  Bacterial resistance: Ampicillin, 100 μg/mL
  Growth temperature: 37°C
  Growth strain: DH5alpha
  Copy number: High Copy
Gene/Insert
  Gene/Insert name: human CHMP2A
  Species: H. sapiens (human)
  Promoter: CMV
  Tag / fusion protein: HA (N terminal on backbone)
  Cloning method: Restriction Enzyme; 5′ cloning site BamHI (not destroyed); 3′ cloning site XhoI (not destroyed)
  Sequencing primers: 5′ CCCAAGCTTGATTTAG (SP6); 3′ TTATGCTGAGTGATATC (T7)
Terms and licenses: Academic/Nonprofit Terms; Industry Terms: Not Available to Industry
How to cite: HA-CHMP2A was a gift from FENG-QIAN Li & Ken-Ichi Takemaru (Addgene plasmid # 131453 ; http://n2t.net/addgene:131453 ; RRID:Addgene_131453)
